Addgene plasmid #237528: pGBKT7-VirPWT4
Purpose: Yeast two-hybrid
Depositing lab: Gitta Coaker. Depositing organization: University of California, Davis. Publication: Wheat tandem kinase RWT4 directly binds a fungal effector to activate defense. Sung YC, Li Y, Bernasconi Z, Baik S, Asuke S, Keller B, Fahima T, Coaker G. Nat Genet. 2025 Apr 14. doi: 10.1038/s41588-025-02162-w. PubMed 40229601.
Backbone
  Vector backbone: pGBKT8
  Vector type: Yeast Expression
Growth in bacteria
  Bacterial resistance: Kanamycin, 50 μg/mL
  Growth temperature: 37°C
  Growth strain: DH5alpha
  Copy number: High Copy
Gene/Insert
  Gene/Insert name: VirPwt4
  Species: Magnaporthe oryzae
  Cloning method: Gateway Cloning
Terms and licenses: Academic/Nonprofit Terms; Industry Terms: Not Available to Industry
Depositor comments: Please visit https://doi.org/10.1101/2024.04.30.591956 for bioRxiv preprint.
How to cite: pGBKT7-VirPWT4 was a gift from Gitta Coaker (Addgene plasmid # 237528 ; http://n2t.net/addgene:237528 ; RRID:Addgene_237528)
