[The description below was written by a language model from this plasmid's Addgene catalogue record and pLannotate feature annotations shown in this document.]
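Description:
pGBKT7-VirPWT4 is a yeast two-hybrid bait plasmid of about 7.6 kb that expresses the Magnaporthe oryzae protein VirPwt4 as a fusion to the GAL4 DNA-binding domain. The catalogue lists the backbone as pGBKT8, while the plasmid name refers to pGBKT7. The annotated layout fits a Gateway-adapted vector of that family. It is a shuttle vector. In E. coli it replicates from a high-copy ColE1/pUC-type origin and is selected with kanamycin through the Tn5 aminoglycoside phosphotransferase gene, which is driven by a bla-type promoter. In Saccharomyces cerevisiae it is maintained episomally by the 2μ origin and selected by tryptophan prototrophy from the TRP1 marker and its own promoter. An f1 origin is also present, along with short leftover fragments of lac, rop, bom and ble sequences that have no evident functional role.

The expression cassette uses the constitutive yeast ADH1 promoter to drive the GAL4 DNA-binding domain. This is followed by a T7 promoter, which in vectors of this type allows in vitro transcription of the insert. The insert itself is not annotated as a feature, but it lies between attB1 and attB2 sites, consistent with the recorded Gateway cloning. The interval between these sites is only a little over 200 bp, so the coding region is small. T7 and ADH1 terminators close the cassette. The table does not annotate an epitope tag.

In a two-hybrid assay, the bait is co-expressed with a prey fused to a GAL4 activation domain, and a physical interaction reconstitutes a transcription factor that switches on reporter genes. The associated publication concerns direct binding of a fungal effector by the wheat tandem kinase RWT4, which suggests the plasmid was used to test that type of effector–receptor interaction.
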