Features (pLannotate 1.2.2; 25 found; start..end, strand, type, name):
    222..238     +  polyA_signal   bGH poly(A) signal (fragment): bovine growth hormone polyadenylation signal
    329..376     -  polyA_signal   HSV TK poly(A) signal: herpes simplex virus thymidine kinase polyadenylation signal (Cole and Stacy, 1985)
    435..587     -  CDS            ble (fragment): BLE_KLEPN - Experimental evidence at protein level: Swiss-Prot protein existence level 1. Binding protein with a strong affinity to the bleomycin family of antibiotics. Binds to CL990; an antimitotic-antibiotic compound. From Klebsiella pneumoniae.
    608..1402    -  CDS            NeoR/KanR: aminoglycoside phosphotransferase from Tn5; aph(3')-II (or nptII); confers resistance to neomycin, kanamycin, and G418 (Geneticin®)
   1403..1507    -  promoter       AmpR promoter: bla
   1534..2876    -  rep_origin     2μ ori: yeast 2μ plasmid origin of replication
   2944..2979    +  CDS            rop (fragment): Rop protein, which maintains plasmids at low copy number; rop
   3081..3130    +  misc_feature   bom (fragment): basis of mobility region from pBR322
   3269..3416    +  promoter       TRP1 promoter: S. cerevisiae TRP1
   3417..4091    +  CDS            TRP1: phosphoribosylanthranilate isomerase, required for tryptophan biosynthesis; S. cerevisiae TRP1; yeast auxotrophic marker
   4142..4193    +  misc_feature   bom (fragment): basis of mobility region from pBR322
   4221..4649    -  rep_origin     f1 ori (sequence partly withheld): f1 bacteriophage origin of replication; arrow indicates direction of (+) strand synthesis
   4653..4719    -  CDS            lacZα (fragment): LacZα fragment of β-galactosidase; lacZ fragment
   4720..5424    +  promoter       ADH1 promoter: S. cerevisiae ADH1; promoter for alcohol dehydrogenase 1
   5452..5892    +  CDS            GAL4 DNA binding domain: DNA binding domain of the GAL4 transcriptional activator; Saccharomyces cerevisiae GAL4 (truncated)
   5903..5921    +  promoter       T7 promoter: promoter for bacteriophage T7 RNA polymerase
   5980..6004    +  protein_bind   attB1: mutant version of attB; recombination site for the Gateway® BP reaction BP Clonase™
   6223..6247    -  protein_bind   attB2: mutant version of attB; recombination site for the Gateway® BP reaction BP Clonase™
   6281..6328    +  terminator     T7 terminator: transcription terminator for bacteriophage T7 RNA polymerase
   6355..6542    +  terminator     ADH1 terminator: S. cerevisiae ADH1; transcription terminator for the S. cerevisiae alcohol dehydrogenase 1 (ADH1) gene
   6590..6606    -  protein_bind   lac operator: The lac repressor binds to the lac operator to inhibit transcription in E. coli. This inhibition can be relieved by adding lactose or isopropyl-β-D-thiogalactopyranoside (IPTG). lac repressor encoded by lacI
   6614..6644    -  promoter       lac promoter: promoter for the E. coli lac operon
   6659..6680    -  protein_bind   CAP binding site: CAP binding activates transcription in the presence of cAMP. E. coli catabolite activator protein
   6693..6785    -  CDS            lacI (fragment): lac repressor; lacI; The lac repressor binds to the lac operator to inhibit transcription in E. coli. This inhibition can be relieved by adding lactose or isopropyl-β-D-thiogalactopyranoside (IPTG).
   6968..7556    -  rep_origin     ori: high-copy-number ColE1/pMB1/pBR322/pUC origin of replication
>Addgene plasmid #237528 | pGBKT7-VirPWT4 | addgene full sequence | sequence record 471094 | Addgene NGS Result
GAAGATCCTTTGATCTTTTCTACGGGGTCTGACGCTCAGTGGAACGAAAACTCACGTTAAGGGATTTTGG
TCATGAGATTATCAAAAAGGATCTTCACCTAGATCCTTTTAAATTAAAAATGAAGTTTTAAATCAATCTA
AAGTATATATGAGTAACCTGAGGCTATGGCAGGGCCTGCCGCCCCGACGTTGGCTGCGAGCCCTGGGCCT
TCACCCGAACTTGGGGGGTGGGGTGGGGAAAAGGAAGAAACGCGGGCGTATTGGCCCCAATGGGGTCTCG
GTGGGGTATCGACAGAGTGCCAGCCCTGGGACCGAACCCCGCGTTTATGAACAAACGACCCAACACCGTG
CGTTTTATTCTGTCTTTTTATTGCCGTCATAGCGCGGGTTCCTTCCGGTATTGTCTCCTTCCGTGTTTCA
GTTAGCCTCCCCCTAGGGTGGGCGAAGAACTCCAGCATGAGATCCCCGCGCTGGAGGATCATCCAGCCGG
CGTCCCGGAAAACGATTCCGAAGCCCAACCTTTCATAGAAGGCGGCGGTGGAATCGAAATCTCGTGATGG
CAGGTTGGGCGTCGCTTGGTCGGTCATTTCGAACCCCAGAGTCCCGCTCAGAAGAACTCGTCAAGAAGGC
GATAGAAGGCGATGCGCTGCGAATCGGGAGCGGCGATACCGTAAAGCACGAGGAAGCGGTCAGCCCATTC
GCCGCCAAGCTCTTCAGCAATATCACGGGTAGCCAACGCTATGTCCTGATAGCGGTCCGCCACACCCAGC
CGGCCACAGTCGATGAATCCAGAAAAGCGGCCATTTTCCACCATGATATTCGGCAAGCAGGCATCGCCAT
GAGTCACGACGAGATCCTCGCCGTCGGGCATGCTCGCCTTGAGCCTGGCGAACAGTTCGGCTGGCGCGAG
CCCCTGATGCTCTTCGTCCAGATCATCCTGATCGACAAGACCGGCTTCCATCCGAGTACGTGCTCGCTCG
ATGCGATGTTTCGCTTGGTGGTCGAATGGGCAGGTAGCCGGATCAAGCGTATGCAGCCGCCGCATTGCAT
CAGCCATGATGGATACTTTCTCGGCAGGAGCAAGGTGAGATGACAGGAGATCCTGCCCCGGCACTTCGCC
CAATAGCAGCCAGTCCCTTCCCGCTTCAGTGACAACGTCGAGCACAGCTGCGCAAGGAACGCCCGTCGTG
GCCAGCCACGATAGCCGCGCTGCCTCGTCTTGCAGTTCATTCAGGGCACCGGACAGGTCGGTCTTGACAA
AAAGAACCGGGCGCCCCTGCGCTGACAGCCGGAACACGGCGGCATCAGAGCAGCCGATTGTCTGTTGTGC
CCAGTCATAGCCGAATAGCCTCTCCACCCAAGCGGCCGGAGAACCTGCGTGCAATCCATCTTGTTCAATC
ATACTCTTCCTTTTTCAATATTATTGAAGCATTTATCAGGGTTATTGTCTCATGAGCGGATACATATTTG
AATGTATTTAGAAAAATAAACAAATAGGGGTTCCGCGCACATTTCCCCGAAAAGTGCCACCTGAACGAAG
CATCTGTGCTTCATTTTGTAGAACAAAAATGCAACGCGAGAGCGCTAATTTTTCAAACAAAGAATCTGAG
CTGCATTTTTACAGAACAGAAATGCAACGCGAAAGCGCTATTTTACCAACGAAGAATCTGTGCTTCATTT
TTGTAAAACAAAAATGCAACGCGAGAGCGCTAATTTTTCAAACAAAGAATCTGAGCTGCATTTTTACAGA
ACAGAAATGCAACGCGAGAGCGCTATTTTACCAACAAAGAATCTATACTTCTTTTTTGTTCTACAAAAAT
GCATCCCGAGAGCGCTATTTTTCTAACAAAGCATCTTAGATTACTTTTTTTCTCCTTTGTGCGCTCTATA
ATGCAGTCTCTTGATAACTTTTTGCACTGTAGGTCCGTTAAGGTTAGAAGAAGGCTACTTTGGTGTCTAT
TTTCTCTTCCATAAAAAAAGCCTGACTCCACTTCCCGCGTTTACTGATTACTAGCGAAGCTGCGGGTGCA
TTTTTTCAAGATAAAGGCATCCCCGATTATATTCTATACCGATGTGGATTGCGCATACTTTGTGAACAGA
AAGTGATAGCGTTGATGATTCTTCATTGGTCAGAAAATTATGAACGGTTTCTTCTATTTTGTCTCTATAT
ACTACGTATAGGAAATGTTTACATTTTCGTATTGTTTTCGATTCACTCTATGAATAGTTCTTACTACAAT
TTTTTTGTCTAAAGAGTAATACTAGAGATAAACATAAAAAATGTAGAGGTCGAGTTTAGATGCAAGTTCA
AGGAGCGAAAGGTGGATGGGTAGGTTATATAGGGATATAGCACAGAGATATATAGCAAAGAGATACTTTT
GAGCAATGTTTGTGGAAGCGGTATTCGCAATATTTTAGTAGCTCGTTACAGTCCGGTGCGTTTTTGGTTT
TTTGAAAGTGCGTCTTCAGAGCGCTTTTGGTTTTCAAAAGCGCTCTGAAGTTCCTATACTTTCTAGAGAA
TAGGAACTTCGGAATAGGAACTTCAAAGCGTTTCCGAAAACGAGCGCTTCCGAAAATGCAACGCGAGCTG
CGCACATACAGCTCACTGTTCACGTCGCACCTATATCTGCGTGTTGCCTGTATATATATATACATGAGAA
GAACGGCATAGTGCGTGTTTATGCTTAAATGCGTACTTATATGCGTCTATTTATGTAGGATGAAAGGTAG
TCTAGTACCTCCTGTGATATTATCCCATTCCATGCGGGGTATCGTATGCTTCCTTCAGCACTACCCTTTA
GCTGTTCTATATGCTGCCACTCCTCAATTGGATTAGTCTCATCCTTCAATGCTATCATTTCCTTTGATAT
TGGATCATACTAAGAAACCATTATTATCATGACATTAACCTATAAAAATAGGCGTATCACGAGGCCCTTT
CGTCTCGCGCGTTTCGGTGATGACGGTGAAAACCTCTGACACATGCAGCTCCCGGAGACGGTCACAGCTT
GTCTGTAAGCGGATGCCGGGAGCAGACAAGCCCGTCAGGGCGCGTCAGCGGGTGTTGGCGGGTGTCGGGG
CTGGCTTAACTATGCGGCATCAGAGCAGATTGTACTGAGAGTGCACCATAGATCAACGACATTACTATAT
ATATAATATAGGAAGCATTTAATAGAACAGCATCGTAATATATGTGTACTTTGCAGTTATGACGCCAGAT
GGCAGTAGTGGAAGATATTCTTTATTGAAAAATAGCTTGTCACCTTACGTACAATCTTGATCCGGAGCTT
TTCTTTTTTTGCCGATTAAGAATTAATTCGGTCGAAAAAAGAAAAGGAGAGGGCCAAGAGGGAGGGCATT
GGTGACTATTGAGCACGTGAGTATACGTGATTAAGCACACAAAGGCAGCTTGGAGTATGTCTGTTATTAA
TTTCACAGGTAGTTCTGGTCCATTGGTGAAAGTTTGCGGCTTGCAGAGCACAGAGGCCGCAGAATGTGCT
CTAGATTCCGATGCTGACTTGCTGGGTATTATATGTGTGCCCAATAGAAAGAGAACAATTGACCCGGTTA
TTGCAAGGAAAATTTCAAGTCTTGTAAAAGCATATAAAAATAGTTCAGGCACTCCGAAATACTTGGTTGG
CGTGTTTCGTAATCAACCTAAGGAGGATGTTTTGGCTCTGGTCAATGATTACGGCATTGATATCGTCCAA
CTGCATGGAGATGAGTCGTGGCAAGAATACCAAGAGTTCCTCGGTTTGCCAGTTATTAAAAGACTCGTAT
TTCCAAAAGACTGCAACATACTACTCAGTGCAGCTTCACAGAAACCTCATTCGTTTATTCCCTTGTTTGA
TTCAGAAGCAGGTGGGACAGGTGAACTTTTGGATTGGAACTCGATTTCTGACTGGGTTGGAAGGCAAGAG
AGCCCCGAAAGCTTACATTTTATGTTAGCTGGTGGACTGACGCCAGAAAATGTTGGTGATGCGCTTAGAT
TAAATGGCGTTATTGGTGTTGATGTAAGCGGAGGTGTGGAGACAAATGGTGTAAAAGACTCTAACAAAAT
AGCAAATTTCGTCAAAAATGCTAAGAAATAGGTTATTACTGAGTAGTATTTATTTAAGTATTGTTTGTGC
ACTTGCCGATCTATGCGGTGTGAAATACCGCACAGATGCGTAAGGAGAAAATACCGCATCAGGAAATTGT
AAGCGTTAATATTTTGTTAAAATTCGCGTTAAATTTTTGTTAAATCAGCTCATTTTTTAACCAATAGGCC
GAAATCGGCAAAATCCCTTATAAATCAAAAGAATAGACCGAGATAGGGT
[37 nt withheld, positions 4320-4356]
AAAGAACGTGGACTCCAACGTCAAAGG
[49 nt withheld, positions 4384-4432]
T
[91 nt withheld, positions 4434-4524]
G
[124 nt withheld, positions 4526-4649]
CCATTCGCCATTCAGGCTGCGCAACTGTTGGGAAGGGCGATCGGTGCGGGCCTCTTCGCTATTACGCCAG
ATCCTTTTGTTGTTTCCGGGTGTACAATATGGACTTCCTCTTTTCTGGCAACCAAACCCATACATCGGGA
TTCCTATAATACCTTCGTTGGTCTCCCTAACATGTAGGTGGCGGAGGGGAGATATACAATAGAACAGATA
CCAGACAAGACATAATGGGCTAAACAAGACTACACCAATTACACTGCCTCATTGATGGTGGTACATAACG
AACTAATACTGTAGCCCTAGACTTGATAGCCATCATCATATCGAAGTTTCACTACCCTTTTTCCATTTGC
CATCTATTGAAGTAATAATAGGCGCATGCAACTTCTTTTCTTTTTTTTTCTTTTCTCTCTCCCCCGTTGT
TGTCTCACCATATCCGCAATGACAAAAAAATGATGGAAGACACTAAAGGAAAAAATTAACGACAAAGACA
GCACCAACAGATGTCGTTGTTCCAGAGCTGATGAGGGGTATCTCGAAGCACACGAAACTTTTTCCTTCCT
TCATTCACGCACACTACTCTCTAATGAGCAACGGTATACGGCCTTCCTTCCAGTTACTTGAATTTGAAAT
AAAAAAAAGTTTGCTGTCTTGCTATCAAGTATAAATAGACCTGCAATTATTAATCTTTTGTTTCCTCGTC
ATTGTTCTCGTTCCCTTTCTTCCTTGTTTCTTTTTCTGCACAATATTTCAAGCTATACCAAGCATACAAT
CAACTCCAAGCTTGAAGCAAGCCTCCTGAAAGATGAAGCTACTGTCTTCTATCGAACAAGCATGCGATAT
TTGCCGACTTAAAAAGCTCAAGTGCTCCAAAGAAAAACCGAAGTGCGCCAAGTGTCTGAAGAACAACTGG
GAGTGTCGCTACTCTCCCAAAACCAAAAGGTCTCCGCTGACTAGGGCACATCTGACAGAAGTGGAATCAA
GGCTAGAAAGACTGGAACAGCTATTTCTACTGATTTTTCCTCGAGAAGACCTTGACATGATTTTGAAAAT
GGATTCTTTACAGGATATAAAAGCATTGTTAACAGGATTATTTGTACAAGATAATGTGAATAAAGATGCC
GTCACAGATAGATTGGCTTCAGTGGAGACTGATATGCCTCTAACATTGAGACAGCATAGAATAAGTGCGA
CATCATCATCGGAAGAGAGTAGTAACAAAGGTCAAAGACAGTTGACTGTATCGCCGGAATTTGTAATACG
ACTCACTATAGGGCGAGCCGCCATCATGGAGGAGCAGAAGCTGATCTCAGAGGAGGACCTGCATAATCAA
ACAAGTTTGTACAAAAAAGCAGGCTCCACCATGCTGAATTCCCCAGAAGTCCCGACTTATAAAATTGGAC
ATCCTGGGCCTCGGTATATTAGATATAACGATGGTGAAATCCATGAGGTCGAACGCAAGGAATCAGGGCG
CTATCGAGTAGACGACGGGGGTTTAATACGTGAGGAATATGAAAAAAAAACTCAAGATTCGGAAGGGTCA
AAAACTCCCACCACGCGCGGTCCTAAAATCTAGACCCAGCTTTCTTGTACAAAGTGGTTCGATGATCCGT
CGACCTGCAGCGGCCGCATAACTAGCATAACCCCTTGGGGCCTCTAAACGGGTCTTGAGGGGTTTTTTGC
GCGCTTGCAGCCAAGCTAATTCCGGGCGAATTTCTTATGATTTATGATTTTTATTATTAAATAAGTTATA
AAAAAAATAAGTGTATACAAATTTTAAAGTGACTCTTAGGTTTTAAAACGAAAATTCTTATTCTTGAGTA
ACTCTTTCCTGTAGGTCAGGTTGCTTTCTCAGGTATAGCATGAGGTCGCTCTTATTGACCACACCTCTAC
CGGCATGCAAGCTTGGCGTAATCATGGTCATAGCTGTTTCCTGTGTGAAATTGTTATCCGCTCACAATTC
CACACAACATACGAGCCGGAAGCATAAAGTGTAAAGCCTGGGGTGCCTAATGAGTGAGCTAACTCACATT
AATTGCGTTGCGCTCACTGCCCGCTTTCCAGTCGGGAAACCTGTCGTGCCAGCTGCATTAATGAATCGGC
CAACGCGCGGGGAGAGGCGGTTTGCGTATTGGGCGCTCTTCCGCTTCCTCGCTCACTGACTCGCTGCGCT
CGGTCGTTCGGCTGCGGCGAGCGGTATCAGCTCACTCAAAGGCGGTAATACGGTTATCCACAGAATCAGG
GGATAACGCAGGAAAGAACATGTGAGCAAAAGGCCAGCAAAAGGCCAGGAACCGTAAAAAGGCCGCGTTG
CTGGCGTTTTTCCATAGGCTCCGCCCCCCTGACGAGCATCACAAAAATCGACGCTCAAGTCAGAGGTGGC
GAAACCCGACAGGACTATAAAGATACCAGGCGTTTCCCCCTGGAAGCTCCCTCGTGCGCTCTCCTGTTCC
GACCCTGCCGCTTACCGGATACCTGTCCGCCTTTCTCCCTTCGGGAAGCGTGGCGCTTTCTCATAGCTCA
CGCTGTAGGTATCTCAGTTCGGTGTAGGTCGTTCGCTCCAAGCTGGGCTGTGTGCACGAACCCCCCGTTC
AGCCCGACCGCTGCGCCTTATCCGGTAACTATCGTCTTGAGTCCAACCCGGTAAGACACGACTTATCGCC
ACTGGCAGCAGCCACTGGTAACAGGATTAGCAGAGCGAGGTATGTAGGCGGTGCTACAGAGTTCTTGAAG
TGGTGGCCTAACTACGGCTACACTAGAAGAACAGTATTTGGTATCTGCGCTCTGCTGAAGCCAGTTACCT
TCGGAAAAAGAGTTGGTAGCTCTTGATCCGGCAAACAAACCACCGCTGGTAGCGGTGGTTTTTTTGTTTG
CAAGCAGCAGATTACGCGCAGAAAAAAAGGATCTCAA
